Addgene plasmid #23882: pDONR223-MATK
Depositing lab: William Hahn & David Root. Depositing organization: Dana-Farber Cancer Institute. Publication: COT drives resistance to RAF inhibition through MAP kinase pathway reactivation. Johannessen CM, Boehm JS, Kim SY, Thomas SR, Wardwell L, Johnson LA, Emery CM, Stransky N, Cogdill AP, Barretina J, Caponigro G, Hieronymus H, Murray RR, Salehi-Ashtiani K, Hill DE, Vidal M, Zhao JJ, Yang X, Alkan O, Kim S, Harris JL, Wilson CJ, Myer VE, Finan PM, Root DE, Roberts TM, Golub T, Flaherty KT, Dummer R, Weber BL, Sellers WR, Schlegel R, Wargo JA, Hahn WC, Garraway LA. Nature. 2010 Dec 16;468(7326):968-72. doi: 10.1038/nature09627 PubMed 21107320.
Backbone
  Vector backbone: pDONR223
  Backbone manufacturer: Invitrogen
  Backbone size w/o insert (bp): 5005
  Vector type: Gateway Donor vector
Growth in bacteria
  Bacterial resistance: Spectinomycin, 50 μg/mL
  Growth temperature: 37°C
  Growth strain: DH5alpha
  Copy number: High Copy
Gene/Insert
  Gene/Insert name: MATK (alt name: megakaryocyte-associated tyrosine kinase)
  Species: H. sapiens (human)
  Insert size (bp): 1524
  Entrez Gene: MATK (a.k.a. CHK, CTK, HHYLTK, HYL, HYLTK, Lsk)
  Cloning method: Gateway Cloning
  Sequencing primers: 5′ M13pUC-fwd; 3′ M13rev
Terms and licenses: Academic/Nonprofit Terms; Industry Terms: Not Available to Industry
Depositor comments: The ORF has no Stop codon. This design enables easy recombination into a destination vector to add an epitope tag of choice and Stop codon to the ORF. Do NOT use this plasmid directly for transfections. A set of 4 custom lentiviral vectors is available ( pLX301 (http://www.addgene.org/25895/) , pLX302 (http://www.addgene.org/25896/) , pLX303 (http://www.addgene.org/25897/) , pLX304 (http://www.addgene.org/25890/) ) to be used to express these ORFs in mammalian cells. These plasmids are not included in the kit and must be ordered separately.
How to cite: pDONR223-MATK was a gift from William Hahn & David Root (Addgene plasmid # 23882 ; http://n2t.net/addgene:23882 ; RRID:Addgene_23882)
