[The description below was written by a language model from this plasmid's Addgene catalogue record.]
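Description:
pDONR223-MATK is a Gateway entry clone built in the pDONR223 donor vector backbone (about 5 kb without insert), carrying the open reading frame of human MATK, the megakaryocyte-associated tyrosine kinase also known as CHK, CTK, HYL or Lsk. The insert is roughly 1.5 kb and was introduced by Gateway recombination cloning. The plasmid is maintained at high copy number in standard E. coli cloning strains such as DH5alpha under spectinomycin selection. No feature table accompanies the record, so the origin of replication and the exact recombination sites are not itemised. As is usual for an ORF recombined into a pDONR vector, the insert would be expected to be flanked by attL sites that allow LR-mediated transfer into destination vectors. M13 forward and reverse priming sites on either side of the insert are listed for sequence verification.

The MATK ORF has no stop codon. This "open" configuration lets the coding sequence be recombined in frame into a destination vector that supplies a C-terminal epitope tag and the terminating stop codon. The record lists no promoter driving the insert, and the depositor states that the plasmid should not be transfected directly. It serves as a shuttle and storage clone rather than an expression construct. For mammalian expression, the depositors point to a companion set of lentiviral Gateway destination vectors (the pLX301–pLX304 series), which are obtained separately. The clone is distributed as part of an ORF kit, and the associated publication concerns resistance to RAF inhibition through reactivation of the MAP kinase pathway.
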