>Addgene plasmid #23882 | pDONR223-MATK | depositor partial sequence | sequence record 11027 | Author sequence
ATGCAGGGACATTTCCCTGCTGAACGAAGAGAAGGCAGACCTCGGCGAGGGACCCGTGGTCAGCAGCAGC
TTCTGGTGAGCCCCCGCTTCCTCCGAGCCTGGCACCCCCCTCCCGTCTCAGCCAGGATGCCAACGAGGCG
CTGGGCCCCGGGCACCCAGTGTATCACCAAATGCGAGCACACCCGCCCCAAGCCAGGGGAGCTGGCCTTC
CGCAAGGGCGACGTGGTCACCATCCTGGAGGCCTGCGAGAACAAGAGCTGGTACCGCGTCAAGCACCACA
CCAGTGGACAGGAGGGGCTGCTGGCAGCTGGGGCGCTGCGGGAGCGGGAGGCCCTCTCCGCAGACCCCAA
GCTCAGCCTCATGCCGTGGTTCCACGGGAAGATCTCGGGCCAGGAGGCTGTCCAGCAGCTGCAGCCTCCC
GAGGATGGGCTGTTCCTGGTGCGGGAGTCCGCGCGCCACCCCGGCGACTACGTCCTGTGCGTGAGCTTTG
GCCGCGACGTCATCCACTACCGCGTGCTGCACCGCGACGGCCACCTCACAATCGATGAGGCCGTGTTCTT
CTGCAACCTCATGGACATGGTGGAGCATTACAGCAAGGACAAGGGCGCTATCTGCACCAAGCTGGTGAGA
CCAAAGCGGAAACACGGGACCAAGTCGGCCGAGGAGGAGCTGGCCAGGGCGGGCTGGTTACTGAACCTGC
AGCATTTGACATTGGGAGCACAGATCGGAGAGGGAGAGTTTGGAGCTGTCCTGCAGGGTGAGTACCTGGG
GCAAAAGGTGGCCGTGAAGAATATCAAGTGTGATGTGACAGCCCAGGCCTTCCTGGACGAGACGGCCGTC
ATGACGAAGATGCAACACGAGAACCTGGTGCGTCTCCTGGGCGTGATCCTGCACCAGGGGCTGTACATTG
TCATGGAGCACGTGAGCAAGGGCAACCTGGTGAACTTTCTGCGGACCCGGGGTCGAGCCCTCGTGAACAC
CGCTCAGCTCCTGCAGTTTTCTCTGCACGTGGCCGAGGGCATGGAGTACCTGGAGAGCAAGAAGCTTGTG
CACCGCGACCTGGCCGCCCGCAACATCCTGGTCTCAGAGGACCTGGTGGCCAAGGTCAGCGACTTTGGCC
TGGCCAAAGCCGAGCGGAAGGGGCTAGACTCAAGCCGGCTGCCCGTCAAGTGGACGGCGCCCGAGGCTCT
CAAACACGGGAAGTTCACCAGCAAGTCGGATGTCTGGAGTTTTGGGGTGCTGCTCTGGGAGGTCTTCTCA
TATGGACGGGCTCCGTACCCTAAAATGTCACTGAAAGAGGTGTCGGAGGCCGTGGAGAAGGGGTACCGCA
TGGAACCCCCCGAGGGCTGTCCAGGCCCCGTGCACGTCCTCATGAGCAGCTGCTGGGAGGCAGAGCCCGC
CCGCCGGCCACCCTTCCGCAAACTGGCCGAGAAGCTGGCCCGGGAGCTACGCAGTGCAGGTGCCCCAGCC
TCCGTCTCAGGGCAGGACGCCGACGGCTCCACCTCGCCCCGAAGCCAGGAGCCC
