>Addgene plasmid #23882 | pDONR223-MATK | addgene partial sequence | sequence record 29721 | 23882 with M13pUC-fwd
TAATGATTTTATTTTGACTGATAGTGACCTGTTCGTTGCAACAAATTGATGAGCAATGCTTTTTTATAAT
GCCAACTTTGTACAAAAAAGTTGGCACCATGGCGGGGCGAGGCTCTCTGGTTTCCTGGCGGGCATTTCAC
GGCTGTGATTCTGCTGAGGAACTTCCCCGGGTGAGCCCCCGCTTCCTCCGAGCCTGGCACCCCCCTCCCG
TCTCAGCCAGGATGCCAACGAGGCGCTGGGCCCCGGGCACCCAGTGTATCACCAAATGCGAGCACACCCG
CCCCAAGCCAGGGGAGCTGGCCTTCCGCAAGGGCGACGTGGTCACCATCCTGGAGGCCTGCGAGAACAAG
AGCTGGTACCGCGTCAAGCACCACACCAGTGGACAGGAGGGGCTGCTGGCAGCTGGGGCGCTGCGGGAGC
GGGAGGCCCTCTCCGCAGACCCCAAGCTCAGCCTCATGCCGTGGTTCCACGGGAAGATCTCGGGCCAGGA
GGCTGTCCAGCAGCTGCAGCCTCCCGAGGATGGGCTGTTCCTGGTGCGGGAGTCCGCGCGCCACCCCGGC
GACTACGTCCTGTGCGTGAGCTTTGGCCGCGACGTCATCCACTACCGCGTGCTGCACCGCGACGGCCACC
TCACAATCGATGAGGCCGTGTTCTTCTGCAACCTCATGGACATGGTGGAGCATTACAGCAAGGACAAGGG
CGCTATCTGCACCAAGCTGGTGAGACCAA
